>Addgene plasmid #116199 | pHAGE-BRAF-T599_V600insP | addgene full sequence | sequence record 231465 | Addgene NGS Result
TGGAAGGGCTAATTCACTCCCAAAGAAGACAAGATATCCTTGATCTGTGGATCTACCACACACAAGGCTA
CTTCCCTGATTAGCAGAACTACACACCAGGGCCAGGGGTCAGATATCCACTGACCTTTGGATGGTGCTAC
AAGCTAGTACCAGTTGAGCCAGATAAGGTAGAAGAGGCCAATAAAGGAGAGAACACCAGCTTGTTACACC
CTGTGAGCCTGCATGGGATGGATGACCCGGAGAGAGAAGTGTTAGAGTGGAGGTTTGACAGCCGCCTAGC
ATTTCATCACGTGGCCCGAGAGCTGCATCCGGAGTACTTCAAGAACTGCTGATATCGAGCTTGCTACAAG
GGACTTTCCGCTGGGGACTTTCCAGGGAGGCGTGGCCTGGGCGGGACTGGGGAGTGGCGAGCCCTCAGAT
CCTGCATATAAGCAGCTGCTTTTTGCCTGTACTGGGTCTCTCTGGTTAGACCAGATCTGAGCCTGGGAGC
TCTCTGGCTAACTAGGGAACCCACTGCTTAAGCCTCAATAAAGCTTGCCTTGAGTGCTTCAAGTAGTGTG
TGCCCGTCTGTTGTGTGACTCTGGTAACTAGAGATCCCTCAGACCCTTTTAGTCAGTGTGGAAAATCTCT
AGCAGTGGCGCCCGAACAGGGACTTGAAAGCGAAAGGGAAACCAGAGGAGCTCTCTCGACGCAGGACTCG
GCTTGCTGAAGCGCGCACGGCAAGAGGCGAGGGGCGGCGACTGGTGAGTACGCCAAAAATTTTGACTAGC
GGAGGCTAGAAGGAGAGAGATGGGTGCGAGAGCGTCAGTATTAAGCGGGGGAGAATTAGATCGCGATGGG
AAAAAATTCGGTTAAGGCCAGGGGGAAAGAAAAAATATAAATTAAAACATATAGTATGGGCAAGCAGGGA
GCTAGAACGATTCGCAGTTAATCCTGGCCTGTTAGAAACATCAGAAGGCTGTAGACAAATACTGGGACAG
CTACAACCATCCCTTCAGACAGGATCAGAAGAACTTAGATCATTATATAATACAGTAGCAACCCTCTATT
GTGTGCATCAAAGGATAGAGATAAAAGACACCAAGGAAGCTTTAGACAAGATAGAGGAAGAGCAAAACAA
AAGTAAGACCACCGCACAGCAAGCGGCCGGCCGCTGATCTTCAGACCTGGAGGAGGAGATATGAGGGACA
ATTGGAGAAGTGAATTATATAAATATAAAGTAGTAAAAATTGAACCATTAGGAGTAGCACCCACCAAGGC
AAAGAGAAGAGTGGTGCAGAGAGAAAAAAGAGCAGTGGGAATAGGAGCTTTGTTCCTTGGGTTCTTGGGA
GCAGCAGGAAGCACTATGGGCGCAGCGTCAATGACGCTGACGGTACAGGCCAGACAATTATTGTCTGGTA
TAGTGCAGCAGCAGAACAATTTGCTGAGGGCTATTGAGGCGCAACAGCATCTGTTGCAACTCACAGTCTG
GGGCATCAAGCAGCTCCAGGCAAGAATCCTGGCTGTGGAAAGATACCTAAAGGATCAACAGCTCCTGGGG
ATTTGGGGTTGCTCTGGAAAACTCATTTGCACCACTGCTGTGCCTTGGAATGCTAGTTGGAGTAATAAAT
CTCTGGAACAGATTTGGAATCACACGACCTGGATGGAGTGGGACAGAGAAATTAACAATTACACAAGCTT
AATACACTCCTTAATTGAAGAATCGCAAAACCAGCAAGAAAAGAATGAACAAGAATTATTGGAATTAGAT
AAATGGGCAAGTTTGTGGAATTGGTTTAACATAACAAATTGGCTGTGGTATATAAAATTATTCATAATGA
TAGTAGGAGGCTTGGTAGGTTTAAGAATAGTTTTTGCTGTACTTTCTATAGTGAATAGAGTTAGGCAGGG
ATATTCACCATTATCGTTTCAGACCCACCTCCCAACCCCGAGGGGACCCGACAGGCCCGAAGGAATAGAA
GAAGAAGGTGGAGAGAGAGACAGAGACAGATCCATTCGATTAGTGAACGGATCTCGACGGTATCGCCGAA
TTCACAAATGGCAGTATTCATCCACAATTTTAAAAGAAAAGGGGGGATTGGGGGGTACAGTGCAGGGGAA
AGAATAGTAGACATAATAGCAACAGACATACAAACTAAAGAATTACAAAAACAAATTACAAAAATTCAAA
ATTTTCGGGTTTATTACAGGGACAGCAGAGATCCAGTTTGGACTAGTCGTGAGGCTCCGGTGCCCGTCAG
TGGGCAGAGCGCACATCGCCCACAGTCCCCGAGAAGTTGGGGGGAGGGGTCGGCAATTGAACCGGTGCCT
AGAGAAGGTGGCGCGGGGTAAACTGGGAAAGTGATGTCGTGTACTGGCTCCGCCTTTTTCCCGAGGGTGG
GGGAGAACCGTATATAAGTGCAGTAGTCGCCGTGAACGTTCTTTTTCGCAACGGGTTTGCCGCCAGAACA
CAGGTAAGTGCCGTGTGTGGTTCCCGCGGGCCTGGCCTCTTTACGGGTTATGGCCCTTGCGTGCCTTGAA
TTACTTCCACCTGGCTGCAGTACGTGATTCTTGATCCCGAGCTTCGGGTTGGAAGTGGGTGGGAGAGTTC
GAGGCCTTGCGCTTAAGGAGCCCCTTCGCCTCGTGCTTGAGTTGAGGCCTGGCCTGGGCGCTGGGGCCGC
CGCGTGCGAATCTGGTGGCACCTTCGCGCCTGTCTCGCTGCTTTCGATAAGTCTCTAGCCATTTAAAATT
TTTGATGACCTGCTGCGACGCTTTTTTTCTGGCAAGATAGTCTTGTAAATGCGGGCCAAGATCTGCACAC
TGGTATTTCGGTTTTTGGGGCCGCGGGCGGCGACGGGGCCCGTGCGTCCCAGCGCACATGTTCGGCGAGG
CGGGGCCTGCGAGCGCGGCCACCGAGAATCGGACGGGGGTAGTCTCAAGCTGGCCGGCCTGCTCTGGTGC
CTGGCCTCGCGCCGCCGTGTATCGCCCCGCCCTGGGCGGCAAGGCTGGCCCGGTCGGCACCAGTTGCGTG
AGCGGAAAGATGGCCGCTTCCCGGCCCTGCTGCAGGGAGCTCAAAATGGAGGACGCGGCGCTCGGGAGAG
CGGGCGGGTGAGTCACCCACACAAAGGAAAAGGGCCTTTCCGTCCTCAGCCGTCGCTTCATGTGACTCCA
CGGAGTACCGGGCGCCGTCCAGGCACCTCGATTAGTTCTCGAGCTTTTGGAGTACGTCGTCTTTAGGTTG
GGGGGAGGGGTTTTATGCGATGGAGTTTCCCCACACTGAGTGGGTGGAGACTGAAGTTAGGCCAGCTTGG
CACTTGATGTAATTCTCCTTGGAATTTGCCCTTTTTGAGTTTGGATCTTGGTTCATTCTCAAGCCTCAGA
CAGTGGTTCAAAGTTTTTTTCTTCCATTTCAGGTGTCGTGAAGCGGCCCTGCAGATATCAACAAGTTTGT
ACAAAAAAGCAGGCACCATGGCGGCGCTGAGCGGTGGCGGTGGTGGCGGCGCGGAGCCGGGCCAGGCTCT
GTTCAACGGGGACATGGAGCCCGAGGCCGGCGCCGGCGCCGGCGCCGCGGCCTCTTCGGCTGCGGACCCT
GCCATTCCGGAGGAGGTGTGGAATATCAAACAAATGATTAAGTTGACACAGGAACATATAGAGGCCCTAT
TGGACAAATTTGGTGGGGAGCATAATCCACCATCAATATATCTGGAGGCCTATGAAGAATACACCAGCAA
GCTAGATGCACTCCAACAAAGAGAACAACAGTTATTGGAATCTCTGGGGAACGGAACTGATTTTTCTGTT
TCTAGCTCTGCATCAATGGATACCGTTACATCTTCTTCCTCTTCTAGCCTTTCAGTGCTACCTTCATCTC
TTTCAGTTTTTCAAAATCCCACAGATGTGGCACGGAGCAACCCCAAGTCACCACAAAAACCTATCGTTAG
AGTCTTCCTGCCCAACAAACAGAGGACAGTGGTACCTGCAAGGTGTGGAGTTACAGTCCGAGACAGTCTA
AAGAAAGCACTGATGATGAGAGGTCTAATCCCAGAGTGCTGTGCTGTTTACAGAATTCAGGATGGAGAGA
AGAAACCAATTGGTTGGGACACTGATATTTCCTGGCTTACTGGAGAAGAATTGCATGTGGAAGTGTTGGA
GAATGTTCCACTTACAACACACAACTTTGTACGAAAAACGTTTTTCACCTTAGCATTTTGTGACTTTTGT
CGAAAGCTGCTTTTCCAGGGTTTCCGCTGTCAAACATGTGGTTATAAATTTCACCAGCGTTGTAGTACAG
AAGTTCCACTGATGTGTGTTAATTATGACCAACTTGATTTGCTGTTTGTCTCCAAGTTCTTTGAACACCA
CCCAATACCACAGGAAGAGGCGTCCTTAGCAGAGACTGCCCTAACATCTGGATCATCCCCTTCCGCACCC
GCCTCGGACTCTATTGGGCCCCAAATTCTCACCAGTCCGTCTCCTTCAAAATCCATTCCAATTCCACAGC
CCTTCCGACCAGCAGATGAAGATCATCGAAATCAATTTGGGCAACGAGACCGATCCTCATCAGCTCCCAA
TGTGCATATAAACACAATAGAACCTGTCAATATTGATGACTTGATTAGAGACCAAGGATTTCGTGGTGAT
GGAGGATCAACCACAGGTTTGTCTGCTACCCCCCCTGCCTCATTACCTGGCTCACTAACTAACGTGAAAG
CCTTACAGAAATCTCCAGGACCTCAGCGAGAAAGGAAGTCATCTTCATCCTCAGAAGACAGGAATCGAAT
GAAAACACTTGGTAGACGGGACTCGAGTGATGATTGGGAGATTCCTGATGGGCAGATTACAGTGGGACAA
AGAATTGGATCTGGATCATTTGGAACAGTCTACAAGGGAAAGTGGCATGGTGATGTGGCAGTGAAAATGT
TGAATGTGACAGCACCTACACCTCAGCAGTTACAAGCCTTCAAAAATGAAGTAGGAGTACTCAGGAAAAC
ACGACATGTGAATATCCTACTCTTCATGGGCTATTCCACAAAGCCACAACTGGCTATTGTTACCCAGTGG
TGTGAGGGCTCCAGCTTGTATCACCATCTCCATATCATTGAGACCAAATTTGAGATGATCAAACTTATAG
ATATTGCACGACAGACTGCACAGGGCATGGATTACTTACACGCCAAGTCAATCATCCACAGAGACCTCAA
GAGTAATAATATATTTCTTCATGAAGACCTCACAGTAAAAATAGGTGATTTTGGTCTAGCTACACCAGTG
AAATCTCGATGGAGTGGGTCCCATCAGTTTGAACAGTTGTCTGGATCCATTTTGTGGATGGCACCAGAAG
TCATCAGAATGCAAGATAAAAATCCATACAGCTTTCAGTCAGATGTATATGCATTTGGAATTGTTCTGTA
TGAATTGATGACTGGACAGTTACCTTATTCAAACATCAACAACAGGGACCAGATAATTTTTATGGTGGGA
CGAGGATACCTGTCTCCAGATCTCAGTAAGGTACGGAGTAACTGTCCAAAAGCCATGAAGAGATTAATGG
CAGAGTGCCTCAAAAAGAAAAGAGATGAGAGACCACTCTTTCCCCAAATTCTCGCCTCTATTGAGCTGCT
GGCCCGCTCATTGCCAAAAATTCACCGCAGTGCATCAGAACCCTCCTTGAATCGGGCTGGTTTCCAAACA
GAGGATTTTAGTCTATATGCTTGTGCTTCTCCAAAAACACCCATCCAGGCAGGGGGATATGGTGCGTTTC
CTGTCCACTAGAACCCAGCTTTCTTGTACAAAGTGGTGATATCCAATTAACCCTCACTAAAGGTAGATAA
TGTGAAGTAATAAGTGACCCTATAGTGAGTCGTATTACCACCCAACTTTTCTATACAAAGTGGTTGATAT
CCAGCACAGTGGCGGCCGCTCGAGTCTAGAGGGCCCGCGGTTCGAAGGTAAGCCTATCCCTAACCCTCTC
CTCGGTCTCGATTCTACGCGTACCGGTTAGTAATGAGATCCCTCCCCCCCCCCTAACGTTACTGGCCGAA
GCCGCTTGGAATAAGGCCGGTGTGCGTTTGTCTATATGTTATTTTCCACCATATTGCCGTCTTTTGGCAA
TGTGAGGGCCCGGAAACCTGGCCCTGTCTTCTTGACGAGCATTCCTAGGGGTCTTTCCCCTCTCGCCAAA
GGAATGCAAGGTCTGTTGAATGTCGTGAAGGAAGCAGTTCCTCTGGAAGCTTCTTGAAGACAAACAACGT
CTGTAGCGACCCTTTGCAGGCAGCGGAACCCCCCACCTGGCGACAGGTGCCTCTGCGGCCAAAAGCCACG
TGTATAAGATACACCTGCAAAGGCGGCACAACCCCAGTGCCACGTTGTGAGTTGGATAGTTGTGGAAAGA
GTCAAATGGCTCTCCTCAAGCGTATTCAACAAGGGGCTGAAGGATGCCCAGAAGGTACCCCATTGTATGG
GATCTGATCTGGGGCCTCGGTGCACATGCTTTACATGTGTTTAGTCGAGGTTAAAAAAACGTCTAGGCCC
CCCGAACCACGGGGACGTGGTTTTCCTTTGAAAAACACGATGATAATATGGCCACACATATGACCGAGTA
CAAGCCCACGGTGCGCCTCGCCACCCGCGACGACGTCCCCAGGGCCGTACGCACCCTCGCCGCCGCGTTC
GCCGACTACCCCGCCACGCGCCACACCGTCGATCCGGACCGCCACATCGAGCGGGTCACCGAGCTGCAAG
AACTCTTCCTCACGCGCGTCGGGCTCGACATCGGCAAGGTGTGGGTCGCGGACGACGGCGCCGCGGTGGC
GGTCTGGACCACGCCGGAGAGCGTCGAAGCGGGGGCGGTGTTCGCCGAGATCGGCCCGCGCATGGCCGAG
TTGAGCGGTTCCCGGCTGGCCGCGCAGCAACAGATGGAAGGCCTCCTGGCGCCGCACCGGCCCAAGGAGC
CCGCGTGGTTCCTGGCCACCGTCGGCGTCTCGCCCGACCACCAGGGCAAGGGTCTGGGCAGCGCCGTCGT
GCTCCCCGGAGTGGAGGCGGCCGAGCGCGCCGGGGTGCCCGCCTTCCTGGAGACCTCCGCGCCCCGCAAC
CTCCCCTTCTACGAGCGGCTCGGCTTCACCGTCACCGCCGACGTCGAGGTGCCCGAAGGACCGCGCACCT
GGTGCATGACCCGCAAGCCCGGTGCCTAAATCGATAGATCCTAATCAACCTCTGGATTACAAAATTTGTG
AAAGATTGACTGGTATTCTTAACTATGTTGCTCCTTTTACGCTATGTGGATACGCTGCTTTAATGCCTTT
GTATCATGCTATTGCTTCCCGTATGGCTTTCATTTTCTCCTCCTTGTATAAATCCTGGTTGCTGTCTCTT
TATGAGGAGTTGTGGCCCGTTGTCAGGCAACGTGGCGTGGTGTGCACTGTGTTTGCTGACGCAACCCCCA
CTGGTTGGGGCATTGCCACCACCTGTCAGCTCCTTTCCGGGACTTTCGCTTTCCCCCTCCCTATTGCCAC
GGCGGAACTCATCGCCGCCTGCCTTGCCCGCTGCTGGACAGGGGCTCGGCTGTTGGGCACTGACAATTCC
GTGGTGTTGTCGGGGAAATCATCGTCCTTTCCTTGGCTGCTCGCCTGTGTTGCCACCTGGATTCTGCGCG
GGACGTCCTTCTGCTACGTCCCTTCGGCCCTCAATCCAGCGGACCTTCCTTCCCGCGGCCTGCTGCCGGC
TCTGCGGCCTCTTCCGCGTCTTCGCCTTCGCCCTCAGACGAGTCGGATCTCCCTTTGGGCCGCCTCCCCG
CCTGAGATCCTTTAAGACCAATGACTTACAAGGCAGCTGTAGATCTTAGCCACTTTTTAAAAGAAAAGGG
GGGACTGGAAGGGCTAATTCACTCCCAACGAAGACAAGATCTGCTTTTTGCTTGTACTGGGTCTCTCTGG
TTAGACCAGATCTGAGCCTGGGAGCTCTCTGGCTAACTAGGGAACCCACTGCTTAAGCCTCAATAAAGCT
TGCCTTGAGTGCTTCAAGTAGTGTGTGCCCGTCTGTTGTGTGACTCTGGTAACTAGAGATCCCTCAGACC
CTTTTAGTCAGTGTGGAAAATCTCTAGCAGTAGTAGTTCATGTCATCTTATTATTCAGTATTTATAACTT
GCAAAGAAATGAATATCAGAGAGTGAGAGGCCCGGGTTAATTAAGGAAAGGGCTAGATCATTCTTGAAGA
CGAAAGGGCCTCGTGATACGCCTATTTTTATAGGTTAATGTCATGATAATAATGGTTTCTTAGACGTCAG
GTGGCACTTTTCGGGGAAATGTGCGCGGAACCCCTATTTGTTTATTTTTCTAAATACATTCAAATATGTA
TCCGCTCATGAGACAATAACCCTGATAAATGCTTCAATAATATTGAAAAAGGAAGAGTATGAGTATTCAA
CATTTCCGTGTCGCCCTTATTCCCTTTTTTGCGGCATTTTGCCTTCCTGTTTTTGCTCACCCAGAAACGC
TGGTGAAAGTAAAAGATGCTGAAGATCAGTTGGGTGCACGAGTGGGTTACATCGAACTGGATCTCAACAG
CGGTAAGATCCTTGAGAGTTTTCGCCCCGAAGAACGTTTTCCAATGATGAGCACTTTTAAAGTTCTGCTA
TGTGGCGCGGTATTATCCCGTGTTGACGCCGGGCAAGAGCAACTCGGTCGCCGCATACACTATTCTCAGA
ATGACTTGGTTGAGTACTCACCAGTCACAGAAAAGCATCTTACGGATGGCATGACAGTAAGAGAATTATG
CAGTGCTGCCATAACCATGAGTGATAACACTGCGGCCAACTTACTTCTGACAACGATCGGAGGACCGAAG
GAGCTAACCGCTTTTTTGCACAACATGGGGGATCATGTAACTCGCCTTGATCGTTGGGAACCGGAGCTGA
ATGAAGCCATACCAAACGACGAGCGTGACACCACGATGCCTGTAGCAATGGCAACAACGTTGCGCAAACT
ATTAACTGGCGAACTACTTACTCTAGCTTCCCGGCAACAATTAATAGACTGGATGGAGGCGGATAAAGTT
GCAGGACCACTTCTGCGCTCGGCCCTTCCGGCTGGCTGGTTTATTGCTGATAAATCTGGAGCCGGTGAGC
GTGGGTCTCGCGGTATCATTGCAGCACTGGGGCCAGATGGTAAGCCCTCCCGTATCGTAGTTATCTACAC
GACGGGGAGTCAGGCAACTATGGATGAACGAAATAGACAGATCGCTGAGATAGGTGCCTCACTGATTAAG
CATTGGTAACTGTCAGACCAAGTTTACTCATATATACTTTAGATTGATTTAAAACTTCATTTTTAATTTA
AAAGGATCTAGGTGAAGATCCTTTTTGATAATCTCATGACCAAAATCCCTTAACGTGAGTTTTCGTTCCA
CTGAGCGTCAGACCCCGTAGAAAAGATCAAAGGATCTTCTTGAGATCCTTTTTTTCTGCGCGTAATCTGC
TGCTTGCAAACAAAAAAACCACCGCTACCAGCGGTGGTTTGTTTGCCGGATCAAGAGCTACCAACTCTTT
TTCCGAAGGTAACTGGCTTCAGCAGAGCGCAGATACCAAATACTGTTCTTCTAGTGTAGCCGTAGTTAGG
CCACCACTTCAAGAACTCTGTAGCACCGCCTACATACCTCGCTCTGCTAATCCTGTTACCAGTGGCTGCT
GCCAGTGGCGATAAGTCGTGTCTTACCGGGTTGGACTCAAGACGATAGTTACCGGATAAGGCGCAGCGGT
CGGGCTGAACGGGGGGTTCGTGCACACAGCCCAGCTTGGAGCGAACGACCTACACCGAACTGAGATACCT
ACAGCGTGAGCTATGAGAAAGCGCCACGCTTCCCGAAGGGAGAAAGGCGGACAGGTATCCGGTAAGCGGC
AGGGTCGGAACAGGAGAGCGCACGAGGGAGCTTCCAGGGGGAAACGCCTGGTATCTTTATAGTCCTGTCG
GGTTTCGCCACCTCTGACTTGAGCGTCGATTTTTGTGATGCTCGTCAGGGGGGCGGAGCCTATGGAAAAA
CGCCAGCAACGCGGCCTTTTTACGGTTCCTGGCCTTTTGCTGGCCTTTTGCTCACATGTTCTTTCCTGCG
TTATCCCCTGATTCTGTGGATAACCGTATTACCGCCTTTGAGTGAGCTGATACCGCTCGCCGCAGCCGAA
CGACCGAGCGCAGCGAGTCAGTGAGCGAGGAAGCGGAAGAGCGCCCAATACGCAAACCGCCTCTCCCCGC
GCGTTGGCCGATTCATTAATGCAGCAAGCTCATGGCTGACTAATTTTTTTTATTTATGCAGAGGCCGAGG
CCGCCTCGGCCTCTGAGCTATTCCAGAAGTAGTGAGGAGGCTTTTTTGGAGGCCTAGGCTTTTGCAAAAA
GCTCCCCGTGGCACGACAGGTTTCCCGACTGGAAAGCGGGCAGTGAGCGCAACGCAATTAATGTGAGTTA
GCTCACTCATTAGGCACCCCAGGCTTTACACTTTATGCTTCCGGCTCGTATGTTGTGTGGAATTGTGAGC
GGATAACAATTTCACACAGGAAACAGCTATGACATGATTACGAATTTCACAAATAAAGCATTTTTTTCAC
TGCATTCTAGTTGTGGTTTGTCCAAACTCATCAATGTATCTTATCATGTCTGGATCAACTGGATAACTCA
AGCTAACCAAAATCATCCCAAACTTCCCACCCCATACCCTATTACCACTGCCAATTACCTGTGGTTTCAT
TTACTCTAAACCTGTGATTCCTCTGAATTATTTTCATTTTAAAGAAATTGTATTTGTTAAATATGTACTA
CAAACTTAGTAGT
Features (pLannotate 1.2.2; 30 found; start..end, strand, type, name):
    377..634     +  LTR            5' LTR (truncated): truncated 5' long terminal repeat (LTR) from HIV-1
    681..806     +  misc_feature   HIV-1 Ψ: packaging signal of human immunodeficiency virus type 1
    790..1128    +  CDS            HIV-1 gag (fragment): gag protein from human immunodeficiency virus 1; gag
   1303..1536    +  misc_feature   RRE: The Rev response element (RRE) of HIV-1 allows for Rev-dependent mRNA export from the nucleus to the cytoplasm.
   1913..2013    +  CDS            Rev (fragment): human immunodeficiency virus 1 (HIV-1) Rev protein; rev; enhances nuclear export of unspliced and incompletely spliced viral mRNAs
   2058..2175    +  misc_feature   cPPT/CTS: central polypurine tract and central termination sequence of HIV-1
   2223..3401    +  promoter       EF-1α promoter: strong constitutive promoter for human elongation factor EF-1α
   3422..3442    +  protein_bind   attB1: mutant version of attB; core recombination site for the Gateway® BP reaction BP Clonase™
   3448..5748    +  CDS            BRAF: BRAF_HUMAN - Also known as BRAF1, RAFB1. Experimental evidence at protein level: Swiss-Prot protein existence level 1. Protein kinase involved in the transduction of mitogenic signals from the cell membrane to the nucleus (Probable). Phosphorylates MAP2K1, and thereby activates the MAP kinase signal transduction pathway (PubMed:21441910, PubMed:29433126). May play a role in the postsynaptic responses of hippocampal neurons (PubMed:1508179). From Homo sapiens (Human).
   5753..5777    -  protein_bind   attB2: mutant version of attB; recombination site for the Gateway® BP reaction BP Clonase™
   5785..5803    +  promoter       T3 promoter: promoter for bacteriophage T3 RNA polymerase
   5829..5847    -  promoter       T7 promoter: promoter for bacteriophage T7 RNA polymerase
   5853..5871    -  protein_bind   attB4 (fragment): mutant version of attB; core recombination site for the Gateway® BP reaction BP Clonase™
   5927..5968    +  CDS            V5 tag: epitope tag from simian virus 5
   6094..6556    +  misc_feature   IRES: internal ribosome entry site (IRES) of the encephalomyocarditis virus (EMCV)
   6570..7167    +  CDS            PuroR (fragment): puromycin N-acetyltransferase; pac from Streptomyces; confers resistance to puromycin
   7183..7771    +  misc_feature   WPRE: woodchuck hepatitis virus posttranscriptional regulatory element
   7779..7844    +  CDS            nef (fragment): NEF_HV1Z2 - Experimental evidence at protein level: Swiss-Prot protein existence level 1. Extracellular Nef protein targets CD4(+) T-lymphocytes for apoptosis by interacting with CXCR4 surface receptors. From Human immunodeficiency virus type 1 group M subtype D (isolate Z2/CDC-Z34) (HIV-1).
   7846..8079    +  LTR            3' LTR (ΔU3): self-inactivating 3' long terminal repeat (LTR) from HIV-1
   8284..8388    +  promoter       AmpR promoter: bla
   8389..9249    +  CDS            AmpR: β-lactamase; bla; confers resistance to ampicillin, carbenicillin, and related antibiotics
   9420..10008   +  rep_origin     ori: high-copy-number ColE1/pMB1/pBR322/pUC origin of replication
  10191..10245   +  CDS            lacI (fragment): lac repressor; lacI; The lac repressor binds to the lac operator to inhibit transcription in E. coli. This inhibition can be relieved by adding lactose or isopropyl-β-D-thiogalactopyranoside (IPTG).
  10251..10344   +  rep_origin     SV40 ori (fragment): SV40 origin of replication
  10369..10406   +  CDS            lacI (fragment): lac repressor; lacI; The lac repressor binds to the lac operator to inhibit transcription in E. coli. This inhibition can be relieved by adding lactose or isopropyl-β-D-thiogalactopyranoside (IPTG).
  10419..10440   +  protein_bind   CAP binding site: CAP binding activates transcription in the presence of cAMP. E. coli catabolite activator protein
  10455..10485   +  promoter       lac promoter: promoter for the E. coli lac operon
  10489..10511   +  protein_bind   lac operator (fragment): The lac repressor binds to the lac operator to inhibit transcription in E. coli. This inhibition can be relieved by adding lactose or isopropyl-β-D-thiogalactopyranoside (IPTG). lac repressor encoded by lacI
  10543..10626   +  polyA_signal   SV40 poly(A) signal (fragment): SV40 polyadenylation signal
  10793..329     +  CDS            nef (fragment) (across the origin): NEF_HV1BR - Experimental evidence at protein level: Swiss-Prot protein existence level 1. Extracellular Nef protein targets CD4(+) T-lymphocytes for apoptosis by interacting with CXCR4 surface receptors (PubMed:14990729). From Human immunodeficiency virus type 1 group M subtype B (isolate BRU/LAI) (HIV-1).
