[The description below was written by a language model from this plasmid's Addgene catalogue record and pLannotate feature annotations shown in this document.]
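Description:
pHAGE-BRAF-T599_V600insP is an HIV-1-based lentiviral expression plasmid of about 10.8 kb, built on the pHAGE backbone to deliver a mutant human BRAF open reading frame into mammalian cells. In bacteria it is maintained through a high-copy ColE1/pUC-type origin and selected with ampicillin via the β-lactamase gene. The viral portion contains a truncated 5' LTR, the Ψ packaging signal with an adjoining gag fragment, the Rev response element for Rev-dependent nuclear export of the genomic RNA, the cPPT/CTS element, and a self-inactivating ΔU3 3' LTR. The ΔU3 deletion disables LTR promoter activity after integration. No viral structural or enzymatic genes are annotated beyond short fragments, so packaging functions would have to be supplied separately.

Between the LTRs, the constitutive human EF-1α promoter drives the BRAF coding sequence, which was introduced by Gateway cloning and is flanked by attB1 and attB2 sites. The insert carries the T599_V600insP mutation, a proline insertion between residues 599 and 600 of this MAP kinase pathway kinase. A V5 epitope tag is annotated downstream of attB2, after short T3 and T7 promoter sequences, but the record does not show whether it is translated in frame with BRAF. An EMCV IRES then allows translation of puromycin N-acetyltransferase from the same transcript, so transduced cells can be selected with puromycin. A WPRE follows to enhance transcript expression. The plasmid comes from a systematic study of somatic cancer mutations and is suited to stable expression of this BRAF variant for functional comparison with other alleles.
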