Addgene plasmid #116199: pHAGE-BRAF-T599_V600insP
Purpose: Lentiviral expression of BRAF T599_V600insP
Depositing lab: Gordon Mills & Kenneth Scott. Depositing organization: Baylor College of Medicine. Publication: Systematic Functional Annotation of Somatic Mutations in Cancer. Ng PK, Li J, Jeong KJ, Shao S, Chen H, Tsang YH, Sengupta S, Wang Z, Bhavana VH, Tran R, Soewito S, Minussi DC, Moreno D, Kong K, Dogruluk T, Lu H, Gao J, Tokheim C, Zhou DC, Johnson AM, Zeng J, Ip CKM, Ju Z, Wester M, Yu S, Li Y, Vellano CP, Schultz N, Karchin R, Ding L, Lu Y, Cheung LWT, Chen K, Shaw KR, Meric-Bernstam F, Scott KL, Yi S, Sahni N, Liang H, Mills GB. Cancer Cell. 2018 Mar 12;33(3):450-462.e10. doi: 10.1016/j.ccell.2018.01.021. PubMed 29533785.
Backbone
  Vector backbone: pHAGE
  Vector type: Lentiviral
Growth in bacteria
  Bacterial resistance: Ampicillin, 100 μg/mL
  Growth temperature: 37°C
  Growth strain: Stbl3
  Copy number: High Copy
Gene/Insert
  Gene/Insert name: BRAF
  Species: H. sapiens (human)
  Mutation: T599_V600insP
  Entrez Gene: BRAF (a.k.a. B-RAF1, B-raf, BRAF-1, BRAF1, NS7, RAFB1)
  Cloning method: Gateway Cloning
Terms and licenses: Academic/Nonprofit Terms; Industry Terms: Not Available to Industry
How to cite: pHAGE-BRAF-T599_V600insP was a gift from Gordon Mills & Kenneth Scott (Addgene plasmid # 116199 ; http://n2t.net/addgene:116199 ; RRID:Addgene_116199)
