>Addgene plasmid #116199 | pHAGE-BRAF-T599_V600insP | depositor partial sequence | sequence record 219072 | insert
ATGGCGGCGCTGAGCGGTGGCGGTGGTGGCGGCGCGGAGCCGGGCCAGGCTCTGTTCAACGGGGACATGG
AGCCCGAGGCCGGCGCCGGCGCCGGCGCCGCGGCCTCTTCGGCTGCGGACCCTGCCATTCCGGAGGAGGT
GTGGAATATCAAACAAATGATTAAGTTGACACAGGAACATATAGAGGCCCTATTGGACAAATTTGGTGGG
GAGCATAATCCACCATCAATATATCTGGAGGCCTATGAAGAATACACCAGCAAGCTAGATGCACTCCAAC
AAAGAGAACAACAGTTATTGGAATCTCTGGGGAACGGAACTGATTTTTCTGTTTCTAGCTCTGCATCAAT
GGATACCGTTACATCTTCTTCCTCTTCTAGCCTTTCAGTGCTACCTTCATCTCTTTCAGTTTTTCAAAAT
CCCACAGATGTGGCACGGAGCAACCCCAAGTCACCACAAAAACCTATCGTTAGAGTCTTCCTGCCCAACA
AACAGAGGACAGTGGTACCTGCAAGGTGTGGAGTTACAGTCCGAGACAGTCTAAAGAAAGCACTGATGAT
GAGAGGTCTAATCCCAGAGTGCTGTGCTGTTTACAGAATTCAGGATGGAGAGAAGAAACCAATTGGTTGG
GACACTGATATTTCCTGGCTTACTGGAGAAGAATTGCATGTGGAAGTGTTGGAGAATGTTCCACTTACAA
CACACAACTTTGTACGAAAAACGTTTTTCACCTTAGCATTTTGTGACTTTTGTCGAAAGCTGCTTTTCCA
GGGTTTCCGCTGTCAAACATGTGGTTATAAATTTCACCAGCGTTGTAGTACAGAAGTTCCACTGATGTGT
GTTAATTATGACCAACTTGATTTGCTGTTTGTCTCCAAGTTCTTTGAACACCACCCAATACCACAGGAAG
AGGCGTCCTTAGCAGAGACTGCCCTAACATCTGGATCATCCCCTTCCGCACCCGCCTCGGACTCTATTGG
GCCCCAAATTCTCACCAGTCCGTCTCCTTCAAAATCCATTCCAATTCCACAGCCCTTCCGACCAGCAGAT
GAAGATCATCGAAATCAATTTGGGCAACGAGACCGATCCTCATCAGCTCCCAATGTGCATATAAACACAA
TAGAACCTGTCAATATTGATGACTTGATTAGAGACCAAGGATTTCGTGGTGATGGAGGATCAACCACAGG
TTTGTCTGCTACCCCCCCTGCCTCATTACCTGGCTCACTAACTAACGTGAAAGCCTTACAGAAATCTCCA
GGACCTCAGCGAGAAAGGAAGTCATCTTCATCCTCAGAAGACAGGAATCGAATGAAAACACTTGGTAGAC
GGGACTCGAGTGATGATTGGGAGATTCCTGATGGGCAGATTACAGTGGGACAAAGAATTGGATCTGGATC
ATTTGGAACAGTCTACAAGGGAAAGTGGCATGGTGATGTGGCAGTGAAAATGTTGAATGTGACAGCACCT
ACACCTCAGCAGTTACAAGCCTTCAAAAATGAAGTAGGAGTACTCAGGAAAACACGACATGTGAATATCC
TACTCTTCATGGGCTATTCCACAAAGCCACAACTGGCTATTGTTACCCAGTGGTGTGAGGGCTCCAGCTT
GTATCACCATCTCCATATCATTGAGACCAAATTTGAGATGATCAAACTTATAGATATTGCACGACAGACT
GCACAGGGCATGGATTACTTACACGCCAAGTCAATCATCCACAGAGACCTCAAGAGTAATAATATATTTC
TTCATGAAGACCTCACAGTAAAAATAGGTGATTTTGGTCTAGCTACACCAGTGAAATCTCGATGGAGTGG
GTCCCATCAGTTTGAACAGTTGTCTGGATCCATTTTGTGGATGGCACCAGAAGTCATCAGAATGCAAGAT
AAAAATCCATACAGCTTTCAGTCAGATGTATATGCATTTGGAATTGTTCTGTATGAATTGATGACTGGAC
AGTTACCTTATTCAAACATCAACAACAGGGACCAGATAATTTTTATGGTGGGACGAGGATACCTGTCTCC
AGATCTCAGTAAGGTACGGAGTAACTGTCCAAAAGCCATGAAGAGATTAATGGCAGAGTGCCTCAAAAAG
AAAAGAGATGAGAGACCACTCTTTCCCCAAATTCTCGCCTCTATTGAGCTGCTGGCCCGCTCATTGCCAA
AAATTCACCGCAGTGCATCAGAACCCTCCTTGAATCGGGCTGGTTTCCAAACAGAGGATTTTAGTCTATA
TGCTTGTGCTTCTCCAAAAACACCCATCCAGGCAGGGGGATATGGTGCGTTTCCTGTCCACTAG
